Addgene plasmid #135534: pCAG_Xph20-mNeonGreen-CCR5TC
Purpose: Encodes a specific PSD-95 binder (Xph20) fused to mNeonGreen, CCR5 left-handed zinc finger, and KRAB(A) transcriptional repressor domain
Depositing lab: Matthieu Sainlos. Depositing organization: CNRS UMR 5297, Institut Interdisciplinaire de Neurosciences (IINS). Publication: Engineering paralog-specific PSD-95 recombinant binders as minimally interfering multimodal probes for advanced imaging techniques. Rimbault C, Breillat C, Compans B, Toulme E, Nunes Vicente F, Fernandez-Monreal M, Mascalchi P, Genuer C, Puente-Munoz V, Gauthereau I, Hosy E, Claverol S, Giannone G, Chamma I, Mackereth CD, Poujol C, Choquet D, Sainlos M. Elife. 2024 Jan 3;13:e69620. doi: 10.7554/eLife.69620. PubMed 38167295.
Backbone
  Vector backbone: pCAG
  Backbone manufacturer: Don B. Arnold lab (USC)
  Backbone size w/o insert (bp): 6678
  Total vector size (bp): 7507
  Vector type: Mammalian Expression
Growth in bacteria
  Bacterial resistance: Ampicillin, 100 μg/mL
  Growth temperature: 37°C
  Growth strain: DH5alpha
  Copy number: Low Copy
Gene/Insert
  Gene/Insert name: Xph20
  Species: Synthetic
  Insert size (bp): 735
  Promoter: CAG
  Tag / fusion protein: mNeonGreen (C terminal on insert)
  Cloning method: Restriction Enzyme; 5′ cloning site BglII (not destroyed); 3′ cloning site NheI (not destroyed)
  Sequencing primers: 5′ pCAG-F; 3′ GGTTCTGATGTGCCTGCTCA
Terms and licenses: Academic/Nonprofit Terms; Industry Terms: Not Available to Industry
Depositor comments: Please visit https://doi.org/10.1101/2021.04.07.438431 for bioRxiv preprint.
How to cite: pCAG_Xph20-mNeonGreen-CCR5TC was a gift from Matthieu Sainlos (Addgene plasmid # 135534 ; http://n2t.net/addgene:135534 ; RRID:Addgene_135534)
