[The description below was written by a language model from this plasmid's Addgene catalogue record and pLannotate feature annotations shown in this document.]
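Description:
pCAG_Xph20-mNeonGreen-CCR5TC is a mammalian expression plasmid built on a pCAG backbone. It is propagated in E. coli through a ColE1/pUC-type origin with ampicillin selection (AmpR with its bla promoter). The catalogue lists it as low copy, although the annotated origin is of the type usually described as high copy. The sequenced record is 7,526 nt, close to the stated total of about 7.5 kb. An SV40 origin and remnants of lac regulatory elements are also present in the backbone.

The payload is a single fusion open reading frame driven by the CAG promoter, seen in the feature table as the CMV enhancer followed by the chicken β-actin/rabbit β-globin chimeric intron. The reading frame begins with Xph20, a synthetic binder specific for the postsynaptic scaffold protein PSD-95. The annotation tool matches this region to a fibronectin fragment, which suggests a fibronectin-domain-type scaffold, though the record does not say so explicitly. Xph20 is followed by mNeonGreen, a bright monomeric green/yellow fluorescent protein. Next comes the CCR5TC zinc-finger domain, the left-handed finger array from a CCR5-targeting nuclease. The last part is a KRAB(A) transcriptional repressor domain, annotated as a ZNF720-like fragment. Downstream lie a second chimeric intron, a WPRE to enhance transcript expression, and bGH and rabbit β-globin polyadenylation signals.

A zinc finger paired with KRAB(A) is typically used for autoregulated expression: probe not bound to its target enters the nucleus and represses its own transcription, limiting background. No zinc-finger binding site is annotated in the table, however. The construct is intended for fluorescent labelling of endogenous PSD-95 in imaging experiments.
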