Features (pLannotate 1.2.2; 27 found; start..end, strand, type, name):
      5..23      +  enhancer       CMV enhancer (fragment): human cytomegalovirus immediate early enhancer
     40..419     +  enhancer       CMV enhancer: human cytomegalovirus immediate early enhancer
    697..1713    +  intron         chimeric intron: chimera between introns from chicken β-actin and rabbit β-globin
   1711..1767    +  CDS            HBB (fragment): HBB_LEPEU - Experimental evidence at protein level: Swiss-Prot protein existence level 1. Involved in oxygen transport from the lung to the various peripheral tissues. From Lepus europaeus (European hare).
   1767..1784    +  misc_feature   MCS (fragment): multiple cloning site
   1800..2033    +  CDS            FINC_PLEWA (fragment): Experimental evidence at transcript level: Swiss-Prot protein existence level 2. Fibronectins bind cell surfaces and various compounds including collagen, fibrin, heparin, DNA, and actin. Fibronectins are involved in cell adhesion, cell motility, opsonization, wound healing, and maintenance of cell shape. May be involved in osteoblast compaction (By similarity). From Pleurodeles waltl (Iberian ribbed newt).
   2115..2819    +  CDS            mNeonGreen: mNeonGreen is a basic (constitutively fluorescent) green/yellow fluorescent protein published in 2013, derived from Branchiostoma lanceolatum. It is reported to be a very rapidly-maturing monomer with moderate acid sensitivity.
   2880..3221    +  CDS            CCR5TC: zinc-finger domain from the CCR5-224 (+) zinc-finger nuclease that recognizes the left half-site target sequence in the human CCR5 gene (Perez et al., 2008; Gross et al., 2013)
   3279..3395    +  CDS            ZNF720 (fragment): ZN720_HUMAN - Experimental evidence at protein level: Swiss-Prot protein existence level 1. From Homo sapiens (Human).
   3444..3576    +  intron         chimeric intron: chimera between introns from human β-globin and immunoglobulin heavy chain genes
   3585..4173    +  misc_feature   WPRE: woodchuck hepatitis virus posttranscriptional regulatory element
   4177..4193    +  misc_feature   MCS (fragment): pUC18/19 multiple cloning site
   4206..4317    +  polyA_signal   bGH poly(A) signal: bovine growth hormone polyadenylation signal
   4413..4431    -  promoter       T3 promoter: promoter for bacteriophage T3 RNA polymerase
   4416..4538    +  CDS            HBB (fragment): HBB_TUPGL - Experimental evidence at protein level: Swiss-Prot protein existence level 1. Involved in oxygen transport from the lung to the various peripheral tissues. From Tupaia glis (Tree shrew) (Sorex glis).
   4613..4668    +  polyA_signal   β-globin poly(A) signal: rabbit β-globin polyadenylation signal (Gil and Proudfoot, 1987)
   5053..5069    -  protein_bind   lac operator: The lac repressor binds to the lac operator to inhibit transcription in E. coli. This inhibition can be relieved by adding lactose or isopropyl-β-D-thiogalactopyranoside (IPTG). lac repressor encoded by lacI
   5077..5107    -  promoter       lac promoter: promoter for the E. coli lac operon
   5122..5143    -  protein_bind   CAP binding site: CAP binding activates transcription in the presence of cAMP. E. coli catabolite activator protein
   5156..5195    -  CDS            lacI (fragment): lac repressor; lacI; The lac repressor binds to the lac operator to inhibit transcription in E. coli. This inhibition can be relieved by adding lactose or isopropyl-β-D-thiogalactopyranoside (IPTG).
   5202..5224    +  promoter       SV40 promoter (fragment): SV40 enhancer and early promoter
   5248..5383    +  rep_origin     SV40 ori: SV40 origin of replication
   5403..5537    +  polyA_signal   SV40 poly(A) signal: SV40 polyadenylation signal
   5539..5593    -  CDS            lacI (fragment): lac repressor; lacI; The lac repressor binds to the lac operator to inhibit transcription in E. coli. This inhibition can be relieved by adding lactose or isopropyl-β-D-thiogalactopyranoside (IPTG).
   5776..6364    -  rep_origin     ori: high-copy-number ColE1/pMB1/pBR322/pUC origin of replication
   6535..7395    -  CDS            AmpR: β-lactamase; bla; confers resistance to ampicillin, carbenicillin, and related antibiotics
   7396..7500    -  promoter       AmpR promoter: bla
>Addgene plasmid #135534 | pCAG_Xph20-mNeonGreen-CCR5TC | addgene full sequence | sequence record 274694 | Addgene NGS Result
GGTCGACATTGATTATTGACTAGAGTCATCCTCATCGTCGACATTGATTATTGACTAGTTATTAATAGTA
ATCAATTACGGGGTCATTAGTTCATAGCCCATATATGGAGTTCCGCGTTACATAACTTACGGTAAATGGC
CCGCCTGGCTGACCGCCCAACGACCCCCGCCCATTGACGTCAATAATGACGTATGTTCCCATAGTAACGC
CAATAGGGACTTTCCATTGACGTCAATGGGTGGAGTATTTACGGTAAACTGCCCACTTGGCAGTACATCA
AGTGTATCATATGCCAAGTACGCCCCCTATTGACGTCAATGACGGTAAATGGCCCGCCTGGCATTATGCC
CAGTACATGACCTTATGGGACTTTCCTACTTGGCAGTACATCTACGTATTAGTCATCGCTATTACCATGG
TCGAGGTGAGCCCCACGTTCTGCTTCACTCTCCCCATCTCCCCCCCCTCCCCACCCCCAATTTTGTATTT
ATTTATTTTTTAATTATTTTGTGCAGCGATGGGGGCGGGGGGGGGGGGGGSGCGCGCCRGGGGGGGGGGG
GGGGGGGGGGGGGGGGGGSGGGGSGRGGCGGRGAGGTGCGGCGGCAGCCAATCAGAGCGGCGCGCTCCGA
AAGTTTCCTTTTATGGCGAGGCGGCGGCGGCGGCGGCCCTATAAAAAGCGAAGCGCGCGGCGGGCGGGAG
TCGCTGCGCGCTGCCTTCGCCCCGTGCCCCGCTCCGCCGCCGCCTCGCGCCGCCCGCCCCGGCTCTGACT
GACCGCGTTACTCCCACAGGTGAGCGGGCGGGACGGCCCTTCTCCTCCGGGCTGTAATTAGCGCTTGGTT
TAATGACGGCTTGTTTCTTTTCTGTGGCTGCGTGAAAGCCTTGAGGGGCTCCGGGAGGGCCCTTTGTGCG
GGGGGAGCGGCTCGGGGGGTGCGTGCGTGTGTGTGTGCGTGGGGAGCGCCGCGTGCGGCTCCGCGCTGCC
CGGCGGCTGTGAGCGCTGCGGGCGCGGCGCGGGGCTTTGTGCGCTCCGCAGTGTGCGCGAGGGGAGCGCG
GCCGGGGGCGGTGCCCCGCGGTGCGGGGGGGGCTGCGAGGGGAACAAAGGCTGCGTGCGGGGTGTGTGCG
TGGGGGGGTGAGCAGGGGGTGTGGGCGCGTCGGTCGGGCTGCAACCCCCCCTGCACCCCCCTCCCCGAGT
TGCTGAGCACGGCCCGGCTTCGGGTGCGGGGCTCCGTACGGGGCGTGGCGCGGGGCTCGCCGTGCCGGGC
GGGGGGTGGCGGCAGGTGGGGGTGCCGGGCGGGGCGGGGCCGCCTCGGGCCGGGGAGGGCTCGGGGGAGG
GGCGCGGCGGCCCCCGGAGCGCCGGCGGCTGTCGAGGCGCGGCGAGCCGCAGCCATTGCCTTTTATGGTA
ATCGTGCGAGAGGGCGCAGGGACTTCCTTTGTCCCAAATCTGTGCGGAGCCGAAATCTGGGAGGCGCCGC
CGCACCCCCTCTAGCGGGCGCGGGGCGAAGCGGTGCGGCGCCGGCAGGAAGGAAATGGGCGGGGAGGGCC
TTCGTGCGTCGCCGCGCCGCCGTCCCCTTCTCCCTCTCCAGCCTCGGGGCTGTCCGCGGGGGGACGGCTG
CCTTCGGGGGGGACGGGGCAGGGCGGGGTTCGGCTTCTGGCGTGTGACCGGCGGCTCTAGAGCCTCTGCT
AACCATGTTCATGCCTTCTTCTTTTTCCTACAGCTCCTGGGCAACGTGCTGGTTATTGTGCTGTCTCATC
ATTTTGGCAAAGAATTCGGTACCGCGGGCCCGGGGCCACCATGGCGGGCAGCTCTGTCAGTTCCGTGCCG
ACCAAACTGGAAGTGGTTGCGGCCACCCCGACGTCTCTGCTGATCAGCTGGGATGCAGTGGCGAAGAATG
TGAAGGTCGGTTATTACCGTATCACCTATGGCGAAACGGGCGGTAACTCCCCGGTTCAGGAATTCACCGT
CCCGGGTAGTTCCTCAACCGCAACGATTTCCGGCCTGTCACCGGGTGTCGACTATACCATTACGGTTTAC
GCTAATGGGGTGCTGAGTAAGATGGTGCTTCCGATTTCTATCAATTACCGTACCGGTAGCGGCTCCAGTA
GATCTGGTAGCGGCGTGAGCAAGGGCGAGGAGGATAACATGGCCTCTCTCCCAGCGACACATGAGTTACA
CATCTTTGGCTCCATCAACGGTGTGGACTTTGACATGGTGGGTCAGGGCACCGGCAATCCAAATGATGGT
TATGAGGAGTTAAACCTGAAGTCCACCAAGGGTGACCTCCAGTTCTCCCCCTGGATTCTGGTCCCTCATA
TCGGGTATGGCTTCCATCAGTACCTGCCCTACCCTGACGGGATGTCGCCTTTCCAGGCCGCCATGGTAGA
TGGCTCCGGATACCAAGTCCATCGCACAATGCAGTTTGAAGATGGTGCCTCCCTTACTGTTAACTACCGC
TACACCTACGAGGGAAGCCACATCAAAGGAGAGGCCCAGGTGAAGGGGACTGGTTTCCCTGCTGACGGTC
CTGTGATGACCAACTCGCTGACCGCTGCGGACTGGTGCAGGTCGAAGAAGACTTACCCCAACGACAAAAC
CATCATCAGTACCTTTAAGTGGAGTTACACCACTGGAAATGGCAAGCGCTACCGGAGCACTGCGCGGACC
ACCTACACCTTTGCCAAGCCAATGGCGGCTAACTATCTGAAGAACCAGCCGATGTACGTGTTCCGTAAGA
CGGAGCTCAAGCACTCCAAGACCGAGCTCAACTTCAAGGAGTGGCAAAAGGCCTTTACCGATGTGATGGG
CATGGACGAGCTGTACAAGGGTAGCGGCTCCTCTGCTAGCGGAGCTGGCGCTGGAGCGGGTGCAGGGGCT
GGCTCTAGATTCCAGTGCCGGATCTGCATGCGGAACTTCAGCGACCGGTCCAACCTGAGCAGGCACATCA
GAACCCACACCGGAGAAAAGCCCTTCGCCTGCGACATTTGCGGCCGGAAGTTCGCCATCAGCAGCAACCT
GAACAGCCACACCAAGATCCACACTGGCAGCCAGAAACCTTTCCAGTGCAGAATTTGTATGAGAAACTTT
AGCAGAAGCGACAACCTGGCCAGACACATCCGGACACATACTGGTGAAAAACCTTTTGCCTGTGATATCT
GTGGCAGAAAGTTTGCCACCTCCGGCAATCTGACCCGGCACACAAAGATTCACCTGCGGGGCAGCCAGCT
ATCGATTGTCGACGCTCCTGAACAACGTGAAGGTGCTTCTCAAGTTTCTGTTTCTGTTACTTTTGAAGAT
GTTGCTGTTCTTTTTACTCGTGATGAATGGAAAAAACTTGATCTTTCTCAACGTTCTCTTTATCGTGAAG
TTATGCTTGAAAATTATTCTAATCTTGCTTCTATGGCTTAAACGCGTTGTACAAGTAAAGCGGCCCCGGA
CTCGAGGCCGCAGGTAAGTATCAAGGTTACAAGACAGGTTTAAGGAGACCAATAGAAACTGGGCTTGTCG
AGACAGAGAAGACTCTTGCGTTTCTGATAGGCACCTATTGGTCTTACTGACATCCACTTTGCCTTTCTCT
CCACAGGTGTCGACAATCAACCTCTGGATTACAAAATTTGTGAAAGATTGACTGGTATTCTTAACTATGT
TGCTCCTTTTACGCTATGTGGATACGCTGCTTTAATGCCTTTGTATCATGCTATTGCTTCCCGTATGGCT
TTCATTTTCTCCTCCTTGTATAAATCCTGGTTGCTGTCTCTTTATGAGGAGTTGTGGCCCGTTGTCAGGC
AACGTGGCGTGGTGTGCACTGTGTTTGCTGACGCAACCCCCACTGGTTGGGGCATTGCCACCACCTGTCA
GCTCCTTTCCGGGACTTTCGCTTTCCCCCTCCCTATTGCCACGGCGGAACTCATCGCCGCCTGCCTTGCC
CGCTGCTGGACAGGGGCTCGGCTGTTGGGCACTGACAATTCCGTGGTGTTGTCGGGGAAGCTGACGTCCT
TTCCATGGCTGCTCGCCTGTGTTGCCACCTGGATTCTGCGCGGGACGTCCTTCTGCTACGTCCCTTCGGC
CCTCAATCCAGCGGACCTTCCTTCCCGCGGCCTGCTGCCGGCTCTGCGGCCTCTTCCGCGTCTTCGCCTT
CGCCCTCAGACGAGTCGGATCTCCCTTTGGGCCGCCTCCCCGCCTGGAATTCGAGCTCGGTACGATCAGC
CTCGACTGTGCCTTCTAGTTGCCAGCCATCTGTTGTTTGCCCCTCCCCCGTGCCTTCCTTGACCCTGGAA
GGTGCCACTCCCACTGTCCTTTCCTAATAAAATGAGGAAATTGCATCGCATTGTCTGAGTAGGTGTCATT
CTATTCTGGGGGGTGGGGTGGGGCAGGACAGCAAGGGGGAGGATTGGGAAGACAATAGCCCAGCTTTTGT
TCCCTTTAGTGAGGGTTAATTGCGCGCTTGGCGTAATCATGGTYATMSSYKWWTYCWSTSYKCAGGTGCA
GGCTGCCTATCAGAAGGTGGTGGCTGGTGTGGCCAATGCCCTGGCTCACAAATACCACTGAGATCGATCT
TTTTCCCTCTGCCAAAAATTATGGGGACATCATGAAGCCCCTTGAGCATCTGACTTCTGGCTAATAAAGG
AAATTTATTTTCATTGCAATAGTGTGTTGGAATTTTTTGTGTCTCTCACTCGGAAGGACATATGGGAGGG
CAAATCATTTAAAACATCAGAATGAGTATTTGGTTTAGAGTTTGGCAACATATGCCCATATGCTGGCTGC
CATGAACAAAGGTTGGCTATAAAGAGGTCATCAGTATATGAAACAGCCCCCTGCTGTCCATTCCTTATTC
CATAGAAAAGCCTTGACTTGAGGTTAGATTTTTTTTATATTTTGTTTTGTGTTATTTTTTTCTTTAACAT
CCCTAAAATTTTCCTTACATGTTTTACTAGCCAGATTTTTCCTCCTCTCCTGACTACTCCCAGTCATAGC
TGTCCCTCTTCTCTTATGGAGATCCCTCGACCTGCAGCCCAAGCTTGGCGTAATCATGGTCATAGCTGTT
TCCTGTGTGAAATTGTTATCCGCTCACAATTCCACACAACATACGAGCCGGAAGCATAAAGTGTAAAGCC
TGGGGTGCCTAATGAGTGAGCTAACTCACATTAATTGCGTTGCGCTCACTGCCCGCTTTCCAGTCGGGAA
ACCTGTCGTGCCAGCGGATCCGCATCTCAATTAGTCAGCAACCATAGTCCCGCCCCTAACTCCGCCCATC
CCGCCCCTAACTCCGCCCAGTTCCGCCCATTCTCCGCCCCATGGCTGACTAATTTTTTTTATTTATGCAG
AGGCCGAGGCCGCCTCGGCCTCTGAGCTATTCCAGAAGTAGTGAGGAGGCTTTTTTGGAGGCCTAGGCTT
TTGCAAAAAGCTAACTTGTTTATTGCAGCTTATAATGGTTACAAATAAAGCAATAGCATCACAAATTTCA
CAAATAAAGCATTTTTTTCACTGCATTCTAGTTGTGGTTTGTCCAAACTCATCAATGTATCTTATCATGT
CTGGATCCGCTGCATTAATGAATCGGCCAACGCGCGGGGAGAGGCGGTTTGCGTATTGGGCGCTCTTCCG
CTTCCTCGCTCACTGACTCGCTGCGCTCGGTCGTTCGGCTGCGGCGAGCGGTATCAGCTCACTCAAAGGC
GGTAATACGGTTATCCACAGAATCAGGGGATAACGCAGGAAAGAACATGTGAGCAAAAGGCCAGCAAAAG
GCCAGGAACCGTAAAAAGGCCGCGTTGCTGGCGTTTTTCCATAGGCTCCGCCCCCCTGACGAGCATCACA
AAAATCGACGCTCAAGTCAGAGGTGGCGAAACCCGACAGGACTATAAAGATACCAGGCGTTTCCCCCTGG
AAGCTCCCTCGTGCGCTCTCCTGTTCCGACCCTGCCGCTTACCGGATACCTGTCCGCCTTTCTCCCTTCG
GGAAGCGTGGCGCTTTCTCATAGCTCACGCTGTAGGTATCTCAGTTCGGTGTAGGTCGTTCGCTCCAAGC
TGGGCTGTGTGCACGAACCCCCCGTTCAGCCCGACCGCTGCGCCTTATCCGGTAACTATCGTCTTGAGTC
CAACCCGGTAAGACACGACTTATCGCCACTGGCAGCAGCCACTGGTAACAGGATTAGCAGAGCGAGGTAT
GTAGGCGGTGCTACAGAGTTCTTGAAGTGGTGGCCTAACTACGGCTACACTAGAAGAACAGTATTTGGTA
TCTGCGCTCTGCTGAAGCCAGTTACCTTCGGAAAAAGAGTTGGTAGCTCTTGATCCGGCAAACAAACCAC
CGCTGGTAGCGGTGGTTTTTTTGTTTGCAAGCAGCAGATTACGCGCAGAAAAAAAGGATCTCAAGAAGAT
CCTTTGATCTTTTCTACGGGGTCTGACGCTCAGTGGAACGAAAACTCACGTTAAGGGATTTTGGTCATGA
GATTATCAAAAAGGATCTTCACCTAGATCCTTTTAAATTAAAAATGAAGTTTTAAATCAATCTAAAGTAT
ATATGAGTAAACTTGGTCTGACAGTTACCAATGCTTAATCAGTGAGGCACCTATCTCAGCGATCTGTCTA
TTTCGTTCATCCATAGTTGCCTGACTCCCCGTCGTGTAGATAACTACGATACGGGAGGGCTTACCATCTG
GCCCCAGTGCTGCAATGATACCGCGAGACCCACGCTCACCGGCTCCAGATTTATCAGCAATAAACCAGCC
AGCCGGAAGGGCCGAGCGCAGAAGTGGTCCTGCAACTTTATCCGCCTCCATCCAGTCTATTAATTGTTGC
CGGGAAGCTAGAGTAAGTAGTTCGCCAGTTAATAGTTTGCGCAACGTTGTTGCCATTGCTACAGGCATCG
TGGTGTCACGCTCGTCGTTTGGTATGGCTTCATTCAGCTCCGGTTCCCAACGATCAAGGCGAGTTACATG
ATCCCCCATGTTGTGCAAAAAAGCGGTTAGCTCCTTCGGTCCTCCGATCGTTGTCAGAAGTAAGTTGGCC
GCAGTGTTATCACTCATGGTTATGGCAGCACTGCATAATTCTCTTACTGTCATGCCATCCGTAAGATGCT
TTTCTGTGACTGGTGAGTACTCAACCAAGTCATTCTGAGAATAGTGTATGCGGCGACCGAGTTGCTCTTG
CCCGGCGTCAATACGGGATAATACCGCGCCACATAGCAGAACTTTAAAAGTGCTCATCATTGGAAAACGT
TCTTCGGGGCGAAAACTCTCAAGGATCTTACCGCTGTTGAGATCCAGTTCGATGTAACCCACTCGTGCAC
CCAACTGATCTTCAGCATCTTTTACTTTCACCAGCGTTTCTGGGTGAGCAAAAACAGGAAGGCAAAATGC
CGCAAAAAAGGGAATAAGGGCGACACGGAAATGTTGAATACTCATACTCTTCCTTTTTCAATATTATTGA
AGCATTTATCAGGGTTATTGTCTCATGAGCGGATACATATTTGAATGTATTTAGAAAAATAAACAAATAG
GGGTTCCGCGCACATTTCCCCGAAAAGTGCCACCTG
